>Addgene plasmid #1346 | pcDNA3-cdk5GFP | addgene full sequence | sequence record 156236 | Addgene NGS Result
GACGGATCGGGAGATCTCCCGATCCCCTATGGTGCACTCTCAGTACAATCTGCTCTGATGCCGCATAGTT
AAGCCAGTATCTGCTCCCTGCTTGTGTGTTGGAGGTCGCTGAGTAGTGCGCGAGCAAAATTTAAGCTACA
ACAAGGCAAGGCTTGACCGACAATTGCATGAAGAATCTGCTTAGGGTTAGGCGTTTTGCGCTGCTTCGCG
ATGTACGGGCCAGATATACGCGTTGACATTGATTATTGACTAGTTATTAATAGTAATCAATTACGGGGTC
ATTAGTTCATAGCCCATATATGGAGTTCCGCGTTACATAACTTACGGTAAATGGCCCGCCTGGCTGACCG
CCCAACGACCCCCGCCCATTGACGTCAATAATGACGTATGTTCCCATAGTAACGCCAATAGGGACTTTCC
ATTGACGTCAATGGGTGGAGTATTTACGGTAAACTGCCCACTTGGCAGTACATCAAGTGTATCATATGCC
AAGTACGCCCCCTATTGACGTCAATGACGGTAAATGGCCCGCCTGGCATTATGCCCAGTACATGACCTTA
TGGGACTTTCCTACTTGGCAGTACATCTACGTATTAGTCATCGCTATTACCATGGTGATGCGGTTTTGGC
AGTACATCAATGGGCGTGGATAGCGGTTTGACTCACGGGGATTTCCAAGTCTCCACCCCATTGACGTCAA
TGGGAGTTTGTTTTGGCACCAAAATCAACGGGACTTTCCAAAATGTCGTAACAACTCCGCCCCATTGACG
CAAATGGGCGGTAGGCGTGTACGGTGGGAGGTCTATATAAGCAGAGCTCTCTGGCTAACTAGAGAACCCA
CTGCTTACTGGCTTATCGAAATTAATACGACTCACTATAGGGAGACCCAAGCTTGGTACCGAGCTCGGAT
CCATGCAGAAATACGAGAAACTGGAAAAGATTGGGGAAGGCACCTACGGAACTGTGTTCAAGGCCAAAAA
CCGGGAGACTCATGAGATCGTGGCTCTGAAACGGGTGAGGCTGGATGACGATGATGAGGGTGTGCCGAGT
TCCGCCCTCCGGGAGATCTGCCTACTCAAGGAGCTGAAGCACAAGAACATCGTCAGGCTTCATGACGTCC
TGCACAGCGACAAGAAGCTGACTTTGGTTTTTGAATTCTGTGACCAGGACCTGAAGAAGTATTTTGACAG
TTGCAATGGTGACCTCGATCCTGAGATTGTAAAGTCATTCCTCTTCCAGCTACTAAAAGGGCTGGGATTC
TGTCATAGCCGCAATGTGCTACACAGGGACCTGAAGCCCCAGAACCTGCTAATAAACAGGAATGGGGAGC
TGAAATTGGCTGATTTTGGCCTGGCTCGAGCCTTTGGGATTCCCGTCCGCTGTTACTCAGCTGAGGTGGT
CACACTGTGGTACCGCCCACCGGATGTCCTCTTTGGGGCCAAGCTGTACTCCACGTCCATCGACATGTGG
TCAGCCGGCTGCATCTTTGCAGAGCTGGCCAATGCTGGGCGGCCTCTTTTTCCCGGCAATGATGTCGATG
ACCAGTTGAAGAGGATCTTCCGACTGCTGGGGACGCCCACCGAGGAGCAGTGGCCCTCTATGACCAAGCT
GCCAGACTATAAGCCCTATCCGATGTACCCGGCCACAACATCCCTGGTGAACGTCGTGCCCAAACTCAAT
GCCACAGGGAGGGATCTGCTGCAGAACCTTCTGAAGTGTAACCCTGTCCAGCGTATCTCAGCAGAAGAGG
CCCTGCAGCACCCCTACTTCTCCGACTTCTGTCCGCCCGGATCCAGTAAAGGAGAAGAACTTTTCACTGG
AGTTGTCCCAATTCTTGTTGAATTAGATGGTGATGTTAATGGGCACAAATTTTCTGTCAGTGGAGAGGGT
GAAGGCGATGCAACATACGGAAAACTTACCCTTAAATTTATTTGCACTACTGGAAAACTACCTGTTCCAT
GGCCAACACTTGTCACTACTTTCACCTATGGTGTTCAATGCTTTTCAAGATACCCAGATCATATGAAACG
GCATGACTTTTTCAAGAGTGCCATGCCCGAAGGTTATGTACAGGAAAGAACTATATTTTTCAAAGATGAC
GGGAACTACAAGACACGTGCTGAAGTCAAGTTTGAAGGTGATACCCTTGTTAATAGAATCGAGTTAAAAG
GTATTGATTTTAAAGAAGATGGAAACATTCTTGGACACAAATTGGAATACAACTATAACTCACACAATGT
ATACATCATGGCAGACAAACAAAAGAATGGAATCAAAGCCAACTTCAAAATTAGACACAACATTGAAGAT
GGAAGCGTTCAACTAGCAGACCATTATCAACAAAATACTCCAATTGGCGATGGCCCTGTCCTTTTACCAG
ACAACCATTACCTGTCCACACAATCTGCCCTTTCGAAAGATCCCAACGAAAAGAGAGACCACATGGTCCT
TCTTGAGTTTGTAACAGCTGCTGGGATTACACATGGCATGGATGAACTATACAAATAACTCGAGCATGCA
TCTAGAGGGCCCTATTCTATAGTGTCACCTAAATGCTAGAGCTCGCTGATCAGCCTCGACTGTGCCTTCT
AGTTGCCAGCCATCTGTTGTTTGCCCCTCCCCCGTGCCTTCCTTGACCCTGGAAGGTGCCACTCCCACTG
TCCTTTCCTAATAAAATGAGGAAATTGCATCGCATTGTCTGAGTAGGTGTCATTCTATTCTGGGGGGTGG
GGTGGGGCAGGACAGCAAGGGGGAGGATTGGGAAGACAATAGCAGGCATGCTGGGGATGCGGTGGGCTCT
ATGGCTTCTGAGGCGGAAAGAACCAGCTGGGGCTCTAGGGGGTATCCCC
[124 nt withheld, positions 2850-2973]
C
[91 nt withheld, positions 2975-3065]
A
[49 nt withheld, positions 3067-3115]
CCTTTGACGTTGGAGTCCACGTTCTTT
[37 nt withheld, positions 3143-3179]
ACCCTATCTCGGTCTATTCTTTTGATTTATAAGGGATTTTGCCGATTTCGGCCTATTGGTTAAAAAATGA
GCTGATTTAACAAAAATTTAACGCGAATTAATTCTGTGGAATGTGTGTCAGTTAGGGTGTGGAAAGTCCC
CAGGCTCCCCAGCAGGCAGAAGTATGCAAAGCATGCATCTCAATTAGTCAGCAACCAGGTGTGGAAAGTC
CCCAGGCTCCCCAGCAGGCAGAAGTATGCAAAGCATGCATCTCAATTAGTCAGCAACCATAGTCCCGCCC
CTAACTCCGCCCATCCCGCCCCTAACTCCGCCCAGTTCCGCCCATTCTCCGCCCCATGGCTGACTAATTT
TTTTTATTTATGCAGAGGCCGAGGCCGCCTCTGCCTCTGAGCTATTCCAGAAGTAGTGAGGAGGCTTTTT
TGGAGGCCTAGGCTTTTGCAAAAAGCTCCCGGGAGCTTGTATATCCATTTTCGGATCTGATCAAGAGACA
GGATGAGGATCGTTTCGCATGATTGAACAAGATGGATTGCACGCAGGTTCTCCGGCCGCTTGGGTGGAGA
GGCTATTCGGCTATGACTGGGCACAACAGACAATCGGCTGCTCTGATGCCGCCGTGTTCCGGCTGTCAGC
GCAGGGGCGCCCGGTTCTTTTTGTCAAGACCGACCTGTCCGGTGCCCTGAATGAACTGCAGGACGAGGCA
GCGCGGCTATCGTGGCTGGCCACGACGGGCGTTCCTTGCGCAGCTGTGCTCGACGTTGTCACTGAAGCGG
GAAGGGACTGGCTGCTATTGGGCGAAGTGCCGGGGCAGGATCTCCTGTCATCTCACCTTGCTCCTGCCGA
GAAAGTATCCATCATGGCTGATGCAATGCGGCGGCTGCATACGCTTGATCCGGCTACCTGCCCATTCGAC
CACCAAGCGAAACATCGCATCGAGCGAGCACGTACTCGGATGGAAGCCGGTCTTGTCGATCAGGATGATC
TGGACGAAGAGCATCAGGGGCTCGCGCCAGCCGAACTGTTCGCCAGGCTCAAGGCGCGCATGCCCGACGG
CGAGGATCTCGTCGTGACCCATGGCGATGCCTGCTTGCCGAATATCATGGTGGAAAATGGCCGCTTTTCT
GGATTCATCGACTGTGGCCGGCTGGGTGTGGCGGACCGCTATCAGGACATAGCGTTGGCTACCCGTGATA
TTGCTGAAGAGCTTGGCGGCGAATGGGCTGACCGCTTCCTCGTGCTTTACGGTATCGCCGCTCCCGATTC
GCAGCGCATCGCCTTCTATCGCCTTCTTGACGAGTTCTTCTGAGCGGGACTCTGGGGTTCGAAATGACCG
ACCAAGCGACGCCCAACCTGCCATCACGAGATTTCGATTCCACCGCCGCCTTCTATGAAAGGTTGGGCTT
CGGAATCGTTTTCCGGGACGCCGGCTGGATGATCCTCCAGCGCGGGGATCTCATGCTGGAGTTCTTCGCC
CACCCCAACTTGTTTATTGCAGCTTATAATGGTTACAAATAAAGCAATAGCATCACAAATTTCACAAATA
AAGCATTTTTTTCACTGCATTCTAGTTGTGGTTTGTCCAAACTCATCAATGTATCTTATCATGTCTGTAT
ACCGTCGACCTCTAGCTAGAGCTTGGCGTAATCATGGTCATAGCTGTTTCCTGTGTGAAATTGTTATCCG
CTCACAATTCCACACAACATACGAGCCGGAAGCATAAAGTGTAAAGCCTGGGGTGCCTAATGAGTGAGCT
AACTCACATTAATTGCGTTGCGCTCACTGCCCGCTTTCCAGTCGGGAAACCTGTCGTGCCAGCTGCATTA
ATGAATCGGCCAACGCGCGGGGAGAGGCGGTTTGCGTATTGGGCGCTCTTCCGCTTCCTCGCTCACTGAC
TCGCTGCGCTCGGTCGTTCGGCTGCGGCGAGCGGTATCAGCTCACTCAAAGGCGGTAATACGGTTATCCA
CAGAATCAGGGGATAACGCAGGAAAGAACATGTGAGCAAAAGGCCAGCAAAAGGCCAGGAACCGTAAAAA
GGCCGCGTTGCTGGCGTTTTTCCATAGGCTCCGCCCCCCTGACGAGCATCACAAAAATCGACGCTCAAGT
CAGAGGTGGCGAAACCCGACAGGACTATAAAGATACCAGGCGTTTCCCCCTGGAAGCTCCCTCGTGCGCT
CTCCTGTTCCGACCCTGCCGCTTACCGGATACCTGTCCGCCTTTCTCCCTTCGGGAAGCGTGGCGCTTTC
TCATAGCTCACGCTGTAGGTATCTCAGTTCGGTGTAGGTCGTTCGCTCCAAGCTGGGCTGTGTGCACGAA
CCCCCCGTTCAGCCCGACCGCTGCGCCTTATCCGGTAACTATCGTCTTGAGTCCAACCCGGTAAGACACG
ACTTATCGCCACTGGCAGCAGCCACTGGTAACAGGATTAGCAGAGCGAGGTATGTAGGCGGTGCTACAGA
GTTCTTGAAGTGGTGGCCTAACTACGGCTACACTAGAAGAACAGTATTTGGTATCTGCGCTCTGCTGAAG
CCAGTTACCTTCGGAAAAAGAGTTGGTAGCTCTTGATCCGGCAAACAAACCACCGCTGGTAGCGGTGGTT
TTTTTGTTTGCAAGCAGCAGATTACGCGCAGAAAAAAAGGATCTCAAGAAGATCCTTTGATCTTTTCTAC
GGGGTCTGACGCTCAGTGGAACGAAAACTCACGTTAAGGGATTTTGGTCATGAGATTATCAAAAAGGATC
TTCACCTAGATCCTTTTAAATTAAAAATGAAGTTTTAAATCAATCTAAAGTATATATGAGTAAACTTGGT
CTGACAGTTACCAATGCTTAATCAGTGAGGCACCTATCTCAGCGATCTGTCTATTTCGTTCATCCATAGT
TGCCTGACTCCCCGTCGTGTAGATAACTACGATACGGGAGGGCTTACCATCTGGCCCCAGTGCTGCAATG
ATACCGCGAGACCCACGCTCACCGGCTCCAGATTTATCAGCAATAAACCAGCCAGCCGGAAGGGCCGAGC
GCAGAAGTGGTCCTGCAACTTTATCCGCCTCCATCCAGTCTATTAATTGTTGCCGGGAAGCTAGAGTAAG
TAGTTCGCCAGTTAATAGTTTGCGCAACGTTGTTGCCATTGCTACAGGCATCGTGGTGTCACGCTCGTCG
TTTGGTATGGCTTCATTCAGCTCCGGTTCCCAACGATCAAGGCGAGTTACATGATCCCCCATGTTGTGCA
AAAAAGCGGTTAGCTCCTTCGGTCCTCCGATCGTTGTCAGAAGTAAGTTGGCCGCAGTGTTATCACTCAT
GGTTATGGCAGCACTGCATAATTCTCTTACTGTCATGCCATCCGTAAGATGCTTTTCTGTGACTGGTGAG
TACTCAACCAAGTCATTCTGAGAATAGTGTATGCGGCGACCGAGTTGCTCTTGCCCGGCGTCAATACGGG
ATAATACCGCGCCACATAGCAGAACTTTAAAAGTGCTCATCATTGGAAAACGTTCTTCGGGGCGAAAACT
CTCAAGGATCTTACCGCTGTTGAGATCCAGTTCGATGTAACCCACTCGTGCACCCAACTGATCTTCAGCA
TCTTTTACTTTCACCAGCGTTTCTGGGTGAGCAAAAACAGGAAGGCAAAATGCCGCAAAAAAGGGAATAA
GGGCGACACGGAAATGTTGAATACTCATACTCTTCCTTTTTCAATATTATTGAAGCATTTATCAGGGTTA
TTGTCTCATGAGCGGATACATATTTGAATGTATTTAGAAAAATAAACAAATAGGGGTTCCGCGCACATTT
CCCCGAAAAGTGCCACCTGACGTC
Features (pLannotate 1.2.2; 22 found; start..end, strand, type, name):
     28..80      -  misc_feature   bom (fragment): basis of mobility region from pBR322
    235..614     +  enhancer       CMV enhancer: human cytomegalovirus immediate early enhancer
    615..818     +  promoter       CMV promoter: human cytomegalovirus (CMV) immediate early promoter
    814..847     +  LTR            5' LTR (truncated) (fragment): truncated 5' long terminal repeat (LTR) from HIV-1
    863..881     +  promoter       T7 promoter: promoter for bacteriophage T7 RNA polymerase
    913..1788    +  CDS            CDK5: CDK5_HUMAN - Also known as CDKN5. Experimental evidence at protein level: Swiss-Prot protein existence level 1. Proline-directed serine/threonine-protein kinase essential for neuronal cell cycle arrest and differentiation and may be involved in apoptotic cell death in neuronal diseases by triggering abortive cell cycle re-entry. Interacts with D1 and D3-type G1 cyclins. Phosphorylates SRC, NOS3, VIM/vimentin, p35/CDK5R1, MEF2A, SIPA1L1, SH3GLB1, PXN, PAK1, MCAM/MUC18, SEPT5, SYN1, DNM1, AMPH, SYNJ1, CDK16, RAC1, RHOA, CDC42, TONEBP/NFAT5, MAPT/TAU, MAP1B, histone H1, p53/TP53, HDAC1, APEX1, PT
   1795..2507    +  CDS            GFP (fragment): Aequoria victoria green fluorescent protein
   2536..2554    -  promoter       SP6 promoter: promoter for bacteriophage SP6 RNA polymerase
   2580..2804    +  polyA_signal   bGH poly(A) signal: bovine growth hormone polyadenylation signal
   2808..2829    +  promoter       SV40 promoter (fragment): SV40 enhancer and early promoter
   2850..3278    +  rep_origin     f1 ori (sequence partly withheld): f1 bacteriophage origin of replication; arrow indicates direction of (+) strand synthesis
   3292..3621    +  promoter       SV40 promoter: SV40 enhancer and early promoter
   3688..4479    +  CDS            neo: KKA2_KLEPN - Also known as kan, nptII. Experimental evidence at protein level: Swiss-Prot protein existence level 1. Resistance to kanamycin, neomycin, paromomycin, ribostamycin, butirosin and gentamicin B. From Klebsiella pneumoniae.
   4503..4661    +  CDS            ble (fragment): BLE_KLEPN - Experimental evidence at protein level: Swiss-Prot protein existence level 1. Binding protein with a strong affinity to the bleomycin family of antibiotics. Binds to CL990; an antimitotic-antibiotic compound. From Klebsiella pneumoniae.
   4656..4777    +  polyA_signal   SV40 poly(A) signal: SV40 polyadenylation signal
   4850..4866    -  protein_bind   lac operator: The lac repressor binds to the lac operator to inhibit transcription in E. coli. This inhibition can be relieved by adding lactose or isopropyl-β-D-thiogalactopyranoside (IPTG). lac repressor encoded by lacI
   4874..4904    -  promoter       lac promoter: promoter for the E. coli lac operon
   4919..4940    -  protein_bind   CAP binding site: CAP binding activates transcription in the presence of cAMP. E. coli catabolite activator protein
   4953..5045    -  CDS            lacI (fragment): lac repressor; lacI; The lac repressor binds to the lac operator to inhibit transcription in E. coli. This inhibition can be relieved by adding lactose or isopropyl-β-D-thiogalactopyranoside (IPTG).
   5228..5816    -  rep_origin     ori: high-copy-number ColE1/pMB1/pBR322/pUC origin of replication
   5987..6847    -  CDS            AmpR: β-lactamase; bla; confers resistance to ampicillin, carbenicillin, and related antibiotics
   6848..6952    -  promoter       AmpR promoter: bla
