[The description below was written by a language model from this plasmid's Addgene catalogue record and pLannotate feature annotations shown in this document.]
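Description:
pcDNA3-cdk5GFP is a mammalian expression plasmid built on the pcDNA3 backbone that expresses human cyclin-dependent kinase 5 (CDK5) fused at its C terminus to green fluorescent protein. The sequenced record is about 7 kb. In bacteria the plasmid is maintained at high copy through a ColE1/pUC-type origin and selected with ampicillin via the β-lactamase gene and its own promoter. An f1 origin is also present, which allows production of single-stranded DNA. For mammalian cells, an SV40 early promoter drives the neomycin phosphotransferase gene, terminated by an SV40 polyadenylation signal, so stable transfectants can be selected with G418.

The expression cassette consists of the human cytomegalovirus immediate-early enhancer and promoter, followed by the CDK5 coding sequence, which was inserted as a BamHI fragment with both sites retained. The GFP coding sequence follows CDK5 after only a few bases, consistent with a continuous fusion, and the transcript ends at the bovine growth hormone polyadenylation signal. T7 and SP6 promoters flank the insert in opposing orientations, as is standard for pcDNA3, and could support in vitro transcription. The annotated CDK5 reading frame is slightly longer than the insert size listed in the catalogue. Several small annotated fragments (an HIV-1 LTR piece, ble, lacI, lac promoter elements, bom) are likely backbone remnants or automated annotation matches rather than functional parts.

CDK5 is a proline-directed serine/threonine kinase important in neuronal differentiation. The record does not state a specific purpose, but the design suits transient or stable expression of fluorescently tagged CDK5 for tracking its expression and localization in mammalian cells.
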