Addgene plasmid #1346: pcDNA3-cdk5GFP
Depositing lab: Li-Huei Tsai. Depositing organization: Harvard Medical School.
Backbone
  Vector backbone: pcDNA3
  Backbone size w/o insert (bp): 5400
  Vector type: Mammalian Expression
  Selectable markers: Neomycin (select with G418)
Growth in bacteria
  Bacterial resistance: Ampicillin, 100 μg/mL
  Growth temperature: 37°C
  Growth strain: DH5alpha
  Copy number: High Copy
Gene/Insert
  Gene/Insert name: CDK5 (alt name: cyclin dependent kinase 5)
  Species: H. sapiens (human)
  Insert size (bp): 845
  Entrez Gene: CDK5 (a.k.a. LIS7, PSSALRE)
  Promoter: CMV
  Tag / fusion protein: GFP (C terminal on backbone)
  Cloning method: Restriction Enzyme; 5′ cloning site BamHI (not destroyed); 3′ cloning site BamHI (not destroyed)
  Sequencing primers: 5′ CMV-F; 3′ BGH-rev
Terms and licenses: Academic/Nonprofit Terms; Industry Terms: Not Available to Industry
How to cite: pcDNA3-cdk5GFP was a gift from Li-Huei Tsai (Addgene plasmid # 1346 ; http://n2t.net/addgene:1346 ; RRID:Addgene_1346)
