>Addgene plasmid #1346 | pcDNA3-cdk5GFP | addgene partial sequence | sequence record 16421 | 1346 with GFP-R
CTTCTCCTTTACTGGATCCGGGCGGACAGAAGTCGGAGAAGTAGGGGTGCTGCAGGGCCTCTTCTGCTGA
GATACGCTGGACAGGGTTACACTTCAGAAGGTTCTGCAGCAGATCCCTCCCTGTGGCATTGAGTTTGGGC
ACGACGTTCACCAGGGATGTTGTGGCCGGGTACATCGGATAGGGCTTATAGTCTGGCAGCTTGGTCATAG
AGGGCCACTGCTCCTCGGTGGGCGTCCCCAGCAGTCGGAAGATCCTCTTCAACTGGTCATCGACATCATT
GCCGGGAAAAAGAGGCCGCCCAGCATTGGCCAGCTCTGCAAAGATGCAGCCGGCTGACCACATGTCGATG
GACGTGGAGTACAGCTTGGCCCCAAAGAGGACATCCGGTGGGCGGTACCACAGTGTGACCACCTCAGCTG
AGTAACAGCGGACGGGAATCCCAAAGGCTCGAGCCAGGCCAAAATCAGCCAATTTCAGCTCCCCATTCCT
GTTTATTAGCAGGTTCTGGGGCTTCAGGTCCCTGTGTAGCACATTGCGGCTATGACAGAATCCCAGCCCT
TTTAGTAGCTGGAAGAGGAATGACTTTACAATCTCAGGATCGAGGTCACCATTGCAACTGTCAAAATACT
TCTTCAGGTCCTGGTCACAGAATTCAAAAACCAAAGTCAGCTTCTTGTCGCTGTGCAGGACGTCATGAAG
CCTGACGATGTTCTTGTGCTTCAGCTCCTTGAGTAGGCAGATCTCCCGGAGGGCGGAACTCGGCACACCC
TCATCATCGTCATCCAGCCTCACCCGTTTCAGAGCCACGATCTCATGAGTCTCCCGGTTTTTGGCCTTGA
ACACAGTTCCGTAGGTGCCTTCCCCAATCTTTTCCAGTTTCTCGTATTTCTGCATGGATCCGAGCTCGGT
ACCAAGCT
