>Addgene plasmid #1346 | pcDNA3-cdk5GFP | addgene partial sequence | sequence record 16422 | 1346 with T7
GATTGGGGAAGGCACCTACGGAACTGTGTTCAAGGCCAAAAACCGGGAGACTCATGAGATCGTGGCTCTG
AAACGGGTGAGGCTGGATGACGATGATGAGGGTGTGCCGAGTTCCGCCCTCCGGGAGATCTGCCTACTCA
AGGAGCTGAAGCACAAGAACATCGTCAGGCTTCATGACGTCCTGCACAGCGACAAGAAGCTGACTTTGGT
TTTTGAATTCTGTGACCAGGACCTGAAGAAGTATTTTGACAGTTGCAATGGTGACCTCGATCCTGAGATT
GTAAAGTCATTCCTCTTCCAGCTACTAAAAGGGCTGGGATTCTGTCATAGCCGCAATGTGCTACACAGGG
ACCTGAAGCCCCAGAACCTGCTAATAAACAGGAATGGGGAGCTGAAATTGGCTGATTTTGGCCTGGCTCG
AGCCTTTGGGATTCCCGTCCGCTGTTACTCAGCTGAGGTGGTCACACTGTGGTACCGCCCACCGGATGTC
CTCTTTGGGGCCAAGCTGTACTCCACGTCCATCGACATGTGGTCAGCCGGCTGCATCTTTGCAGAGCTGG
CCAATGCTGGGCGGCCTCTTTTTCCCGGCAATGATGTCGATGACCAGTTGAAGAGGATCTTCCGACTGCT
GGGGACGCCCACCGAGGAGCAGTGGCCCTCTATGACCAAGCTGCCAGACTATAAGCCCTATCCGATGTAC
CCGGCCACAACATCCCTGGTGAACGTCGTGCCCAAACTCAATGCCACAGGGAGGGATCTGCTGCAGAACC
TTCTGAAGTGTAACCCTGTCCAGCGTATCTCAGCAGAAGAGGCCCTGCAGCACCCCTACTTCTCCGACTT
CTGTCCGCCCGGATCCAGTAAAGGAGAAGAACTTTTCACTGGAGTTGTCCCAATTCTTGTTGAATTA
